>Addgene plasmid #31899 | pPSmOrange-C1 | depositor full sequence | sequence record 35999 | pPSmOrange-C1 sequence 4716 bps
TAGTTATTAATAGTAATCAATTACGGGGTCATTAGTTCATAGCCCATATATGGAGTTCCGCGTTACATAA
CTTACGGTAAATGGCCCGCCTGGCTGACCGCCCAACGACCCCCGCCCATTGACGTCAATAATGACGTATG
TTCCCATAGTAACGCCAATAGGGACTTTCCATTGACGTCAATGGGTGGAGTATTTACGGTAAACTGCCCA
CTTGGCAGTACATCAAGTGTATCATATGCCAAGTACGCCCCCTATTGACGTCAATGACGGTAAATGGCCC
GCCTGGCATTATGCCCAGTACATGACCTTATGGGACTTTCCTACTTGGCAGTACATCTACGTATTAGTCA
TCGCTATTACCATGGTGATGCGGTTTTGGCAGTACATCAATGGGCGTGGATAGCGGTTTGACTCACGGGG
ATTTCCAAGTCTCCACCCCATTGACGTCAATGGGAGTTTGTTTTGGCACCAAAATCAACGGGACTTTCCA
AAATGTCGTAACAACTCCGCCCCATTGACGCAAATGGGCGGTAGGCGTGTACGGTGGGAGGTCTATATAA
GCAGAGCTGGTTTAGTGAACCGTCAGATCCGCTAGCGGTCGCCACCATGGTGAGCAAGGGCGAGGAGAAT
AATATGGCCATCATCAAGGAGTTCATGCGCTTCAAGGTGCGCATGGAGGGCACCGTGAACGGCCACGAGT
TCGAGATCGAGGGCGAGGGCGAGGGCCGCCCCTACGAGGGCTTTCAGACCGCTAAGCTGAAGGTGACCAA
GGGCGGCCCCCTGCCCTTCGCCTGGGACATCCTGTCCCCTCTCTTCACCTACGGCTCCAAGGCCTACGTG
AAGCACCCCGCCGACATCCCCGACTACTTCAAGCTGTCCTTCCCCGAGGGCTTCAAGTGGGAGCGCGTGA
TGAACTACGAGGACGGCGGCGTGGTGACCGTGACCCAGGACTCCTCACTGCAGGACGGCGAGTTCATCTA
CAAGGTGAAGATGCGCGGCACCAACTTCCCCTCCGACGGCCCCGTGATGCAGAAGAAGACCATGGGCTGG
GAGGCCTCCTCCGAGCGGATGTACCCCGAGGACGGCGCCCTGAAGGGCGAGATCAGGATGAGGCTGAAGC
TGAAGGACGGCGGCCACTACACCTCCGAGGTCAAGACCACCTACAAGGCCAAGAAGTCCGTGCAGCTGCC
CGGCGCCTACATCGTCGGCATCAAGCTGGACATCACCTCCCACAACGAGGACTACACCATCGTGGAACAG
TACGAACGCGCCGAGGGCCGCCACTCCACCGGCGGCATGGACGAGCTGTACAAGTCCGGACTCAGATCTC
GAGCTCAAGCTTCGAATTCTGCAGTCGACGGTACCGCGGGCCCGGGATCCACCGGATCTAGATAACTGAT
CATAATCAGCCATACCACATTTGTAGAGGTTTTACTTGCTTTAAAAAACCTCCCACACCTCCCCCTGAAC
CTGAAACATAAAATGAATGCAATTGTTGTTGTTAACTTGTTTATTGCAGCTTATAATGGTTACAAATAAA
GCAATAGCATCACAAATTTCACAAATAAAGCATTTTTTTCACTGCATTCTAGTTGTGGTTTGTCCAAACT
CATCAATGTATCTTAACGCGTAAATTGTAAGCGTTAATATTTTGTTAAAATTCGCGTTAAATTTTTGTTA
AATCAGCTCATTTTTTAACCAATAGGCCGAAATCGGCAAAATCCCTTATAAATCAAAAGAATAGACCGAG
ATAGGGT
[37 nt withheld, positions 1758-1794]
AAAGAACGTGGACTCCAACGTCAAAGG
[49 nt withheld, positions 1822-1870]
T
[91 nt withheld, positions 1872-1962]
G
[124 nt withheld, positions 1964-2087]
CAGGTGGCACTTTTCGGGGAAATGTGCGCGGAACCCCTATTTGTTTATTTTTCTAAATACATTCAAATAT
GTATCCGCTCATGAGACAATAACCCTGATAAATGCTTCAATAATATTGAAAAAGGAAGAGTCCTGAGGCG
GAAAGAACCAGCTGTGGAATGTGTGTCAGTTAGGGTGTGGAAAGTCCCCAGGCTCCCCAGCAGGCAGAAG
TATGCAAAGCATGCATCTCAATTAGTCAGCAACCAGGTGTGGAAAGTCCCCAGGCTCCCCAGCAGGCAGA
AGTATGCAAAGCATGCATCTCAATTAGTCAGCAACCATAGTCCCGCCCCTAACTCCGCCCATCCCGCCCC
TAACTCCGCCCAGTTCCGCCCATTCTCCGCCCCATGGCTGACTAATTTTTTTTATTTATGCAGAGGCCGA
GGCCGCCTCGGCCTCTGAGCTATTCCAGAAGTAGTGAGGAGGCTTTTTTGGAGGCCTAGGCTTTTGCAAA
GATCGATCAAGAGACAGGATGAGGATCGTTTCGCATGATTGAACAAGATGGATTGCACGCAGGTTCTCCG
GCCGCTTGGGTGGAGAGGCTATTCGGCTATGACTGGGCACAACAGACAATCGGCTGCTCTGATGCCGCCG
TGTTCCGGCTGTCAGCGCAGGGGCGCCCGGTTCTTTTTGTCAAGACCGACCTGTCCGGTGCCCTGAATGA
ACTGCAAGACGAGGCAGCGCGGCTATCGTGGCTGGCCACGACGGGCGTTCCTTGCGCAGCTGTGCTCGAC
GTTGTCACTGAAGCGGGAAGGGACTGGCTGCTATTGGGCGAAGTGCCGGGGCAGGATCTCCTGTCATCTC
ACCTTGCTCCTGCCGAGAAAGTATCCATCATGGCTGATGCAATGCGGCGGCTGCATACGCTTGATCCGGC
TACCTGCCCATTCGACCACCAAGCGAAACATCGCATCGAGCGAGCACGTACTCGGATGGAAGCCGGTCTT
GTCGATCAGGATGATCTGGACGAAGAGCATCAGGGGCTCGCGCCAGCCGAACTGTTCGCCAGGCTCAAGG
CGAGCATGCCCGACGGCGAGGATCTCGTCGTGACCCATGGCGATGCCTGCTTGCCGAATATCATGGTGGA
AAATGGCCGCTTTTCTGGATTCATCGACTGTGGCCGGCTGGGTGTGGCGGACCGCTATCAGGACATAGCG
TTGGCTACCCGTGATATTGCTGAAGAGCTTGGCGGCGAATGGGCTGACCGCTTCCTCGTGCTTTACGGTA
TCGCCGCTCCCGATTCGCAGCGCATCGCCTTCTATCGCCTTCTTGACGAGTTCTTCTGAGCGGGACTCTG
GGGTTCGAAATGACCGACCAAGCGACGCCCAACCTGCCATCACGAGATTTCGATTCCACCGCCGCCTTCT
ATGAAAGGTTGGGCTTCGGAATCGTTTTCCGGGACGCCGGCTGGATGATCCTCCAGCGCGGGGATCTCAT
GCTGGAGTTCTTCGCCCACCCTAGGGGGAGGCTAACTGAAACACGGAAGGAGACAATACCGGAAGGAACC
CGCGCTATGACGGCAATAAAAAGACAGAATAAAACGCACGGTGTTGGGTCGTTTGTTCATAAACGCGGGG
TTCGGTCCCAGGGCTGGCACTCTGTCGATACCCCACCGAGACCCCATTGGGGCCAATACGCCCGCGTTTC
TTCCTTTTCCCCACCCCACCCCCCAAGTTCGGGTGAAGGCCCAGGGCTCGCAGCCAACGTCGGGGCGGCA
GGCCCTGCCATAGCCTCAGGTTACTCATATATACTTTAGATTGATTTAAAACTTCATTTTTAATTTAAAA
GGATCTAGGTGAAGATCCTTTTTGATAATCTCATGACCAAAATCCCTTAACGTGAGTTTTCGTTCCACTG
AGCGTCAGACCCCGTAGAAAAGATCAAAGGATCTTCTTGAGATCCTTTTTTTCTGCGCGTAATCTGCTGC
TTGCAAACAAAAAAACCACCGCTACCAGCGGTGGTTTGTTTGCCGGATCAAGAGCTACCAACTCTTTTTC
CGAAGGTAACTGGCTTCAGCAGAGCGCAGATACCAAATACTGTCCTTCTAGTGTAGCCGTAGTTAGGCCA
CCACTTCAAGAACTCTGTAGCACCGCCTACATACCTCGCTCTGCTAATCCTGTTACCAGTGGCTGCTGCC
AGTGGCGATAAGTCGTGTCTTACCGGGTTGGACTCAAGACGATAGTTACCGGATAAGGCGCAGCGGTCGG
GCTGAACGGGGGGTTCGTGCACACAGCCCAGCTTGGAGCGAACGACCTACACCGAACTGAGATACCTACA
GCGTGAGCTATGAGAAAGCGCCACGCTTCCCGAAGGGAGAAAGGCGGACAGGTATCCGGTAAGCGGCAGG
GTCGGAACAGGAGAGCGCACGAGGGAGCTTCCAGGGGGAAACGCCTGGTATCTTTATAGTCCTGTCGGGT
TTCGCCACCTCTGACTTGAGCGTCGATTTTTGTGATGCTCGTCAGGGGGGCGGAGCCTATGGAAAAACGC
CAGCAACGCGGCCTTTTTACGGTTCCTGGCCTTTTGCTGGCCTTTTGCTCACATGTTCTTTCCTGCGTTA
TCCCCTGATTCTGTGGATAACCGTATTACCGCCATGCAT
Features (pLannotate 1.2.2; 14 found; start..end, strand, type, name):
     61..364     +  enhancer       CMV enhancer: human cytomegalovirus immediate early enhancer
    365..568     +  promoter       CMV promoter: human cytomegalovirus (CMV) immediate early promoter
    607..1314    +  CDS            PSmOrange: PSmOrange is a photoconvertible orange fluorescent protein published in 2011, derived from Discosoma sp.. It has high acid sensitivity.
   1315..1380    +  misc_feature   MCS: multiple cloning site
   1397..1481    +  CDS            large T antigen (fragment): large T antigen from SV40 (simian virus 40)
   1504..1625    +  polyA_signal   SV40 poly(A) signal: SV40 polyadenylation signal
   1659..2087    -  rep_origin     f1 ori (sequence partly withheld): f1 bacteriophage origin of replication; arrow indicates direction of (+) strand synthesis
   2114..2218    +  promoter       AmpR promoter: bla
   2220..2577    +  promoter       SV40 promoter: SV40 enhancer and early promoter
   2612..3406    +  CDS            NeoR/KanR: aminoglycoside phosphotransferase from Tn5; aph(3')-II (or nptII); confers resistance to neomycin, kanamycin, and G418 (Geneticin®)
   3427..3579    +  CDS            ble (fragment): BLE_KLEPN - Experimental evidence at protein level: Swiss-Prot protein existence level 1. Binding protein with a strong affinity to the bleomycin family of antibiotics. Binds to CL990; an antimitotic-antibiotic compound. From Klebsiella pneumoniae.
   3638..3685    +  polyA_signal   HSV TK poly(A) signal: herpes simplex virus thymidine kinase polyadenylation signal (Cole and Stacy, 1985)
   3776..3792    -  polyA_signal   bGH poly(A) signal (fragment): bovine growth hormone polyadenylation signal
   4014..4602    +  rep_origin     ori: high-copy-number ColE1/pMB1/pBR322/pUC origin of replication
