[The description below was written by a language model from this plasmid's Addgene catalogue record and pLannotate feature annotations shown in this document.]
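Description:
pPSmOrange-C1 is a 4,716 bp mammalian expression plasmid built on the Clontech C1-type backbone, in which the usual fluorescent protein has been replaced by PSmOrange, a photoswitchable orange-to-far-red fluorescent protein. The 708 bp coding sequence, cloned between NheI and BglII sites that both remain intact, derives from the Discosoma-lineage protein mOrange and carries the substitutions S21T, Q63L, F100Y, L125M, K166R and P192S (defined relative to mOrange, with numbering following EGFP). Expression is driven by the human cytomegalovirus immediate early enhancer and promoter and terminated by an SV40 polyadenylation signal. A multiple cloning site lies immediately downstream of the PSmOrange open reading frame, the arrangement characteristic of C1 vectors, so that a gene of interest can be inserted in frame to produce a fusion with PSmOrange at its N-terminus.

The plasmid is maintained at high copy in E. coli through a ColE1/pUC-type origin and selected with kanamycin. The single NeoR/KanR gene (Tn5 aminoglycoside phosphotransferase) sits behind tandem promoters: a bacterial bla promoter for kanamycin resistance in bacteria and the SV40 enhancer/early promoter for G418 selection of stably transfected mammalian cells, with an HSV TK polyadenylation signal following it. An f1 origin allows single-stranded DNA production. The short large T antigen, ble and bGH poly(A) fragments flagged by the automated annotation appear to be backbone remnants or partial matches rather than functional elements. The construct is suited to expressing PSmOrange alone or as a tag in mammalian cells for imaging experiments that use photoconversion to mark and follow proteins or cells.
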