Addgene plasmid #31899: pPSmOrange-C1
Depositing lab: Vladislav Verkhusha. Depositing organization: Albert Einstein College of Medicine. Publication: A photoswitchable orange-to-far-red fluorescent protein, PSmOrange. Subach OM, Patterson GH, Ting LM, Wang Y, Condeelis JS, Verkhusha VV. Nat Methods. 2011 Jul 31;8(9):771-7. doi: 10.1038/nmeth.1664. PubMed 21804536.
Backbone
  Vector backbone: pC1
  Backbone manufacturer: Clontech
  Vector type: Mammalian Expression
Growth in bacteria
  Bacterial resistance: Kanamycin, 50 μg/mL
  Growth temperature: 37°C
  Growth strain: DH5alpha
  Copy number: High Copy
Gene/Insert
  Gene/Insert name: PSmOrange
  Insert size (bp): 708
  Mutation: S21T, Q63L, F100Y, L125M, K166R, P192S (mutations are relative to mOrange but numbering is relative to EGFP)
  GenBank ID: JN_376081
  Cloning method: Restriction Enzyme; 5′ cloning site NheI (not destroyed); 3′ cloning site BglII (not destroyed)
  Sequencing primers: 5′ cggtaggcgtgtacggtgggag; 3′ SV40pA-R
Terms and licenses: Academic/Nonprofit Terms; Industry Terms: Not Available to Industry
How to cite: pPSmOrange-C1 was a gift from Vladislav Verkhusha (Addgene plasmid # 31899 ; http://n2t.net/addgene:31899 ; RRID:Addgene_31899)
