>Addgene plasmid #31899 | pPSmOrange-C1 | addgene partial sequence | sequence record 38259 | CMV-F
AGTGAACCGTCAGATCCGCTAGCGGTCGCCACCATGGTGAGCAAGGGCGAGGAGAATAATATGGCCATCA
TCAAGGAGTTCATGCGCTTCAAGGTGCGCATGGAGGGCACCGTGAACGGCCACGAGTTCGAGATCGAGGG
CGAGGGCGAGGGCCGCCCCTACGAGGGCTTTCAGACCGCTAAGCTGAAGGTGACCAAGGGCGGCCCCCTG
CCCTTCGCCTGGGACATCCTGTCCCCTCTCTTCACCTACGGCTCCAAGGCCTACGTGAAGCACCCCGCCG
ACATCCCCGACTACTTCAAGCTGTCCTTCCCCGAGGGCTTCAAGTGGGAGCGCGTGATGAACTACGAGGA
CGGCGGCGTGGTGACCGTGACCCAGGACTCCTCACTGCAGGACGGCGAGTTCATCTACAAGGTGAAGATG
CGCGGCACCAACTTCCCCTCCGACGGCCCCGTGATGCAGAAGAAGACCATGGGCTGGGAGGCCTCCTCCG
AGCGGATGTACCCCGAGGACGGCGCCCTGAAGGGCGAGATCAGGATGAGGCTGAAGCTGAAGGACGGCGG
CCACTACACCTCCGAGGTCAAGACCACCTACAAGGCCAAGAAGTCCGTGCAGCTGCCCGGCGCCTACATC
GTCGGCATCAAGCTGGACATCACCTCCCACAACGAGGACTACACCATCGTGGAACAGTACGAACGCGCCG
AGGGCCGCCACTCCACCGGCGGCATGGACGAGCTGTACAAGTCCGGACTCAGATCTCGAGCTCAAGCTTC
GAATTCTGCAGTCGACGGTACCGCGGG
