>Addgene plasmid #31899 | pPSmOrange-C1 | addgene partial sequence | sequence record 38260 | SV40pA-R
ACAACAACAATTGCATTCATTTTATGTTTCAGGTTCAGGGGGAGGTGTGGGAGGTTTTTTAAAGCAAGTA
AAACCTCTACAAATGTGGTATGGCTGATTATGATCAGTTATCTAGATCCGGTGGATCCCGGGCCCGCGGT
ACCGTCGACTGCAGAATTCGAAGCTTGAGCTCGAGATCTGAGTCCGGACTTGTACAGCTCGTCCATGCCG
CCGGTGGAGTGGCGGCCCTCGGCGCGTTCGTACTGTTCCACGATGGTGTAGTCCTCGTTGTGGGAGGTGA
TGTCCAGCTTGATGCCGACGATGTAGGCGCCGGGCAGCTGCACGGACTTCTTGGCCTTGTAGGTGGTCTT
GACCTCGGAGGTGTAGTGGCCGCCGTCCTTCAGCTTCAGCCTCATCCTGATCTCGCCCTTCAGGGCGCCG
TCCTCGGGGTACATCCGCTCGGAGGAGGCCTCCCAGCCCATGGTCTTCTTCTGCATCACGGGGCCGTCGG
AGGGGAAGTTGGTGCCGCGCATCTTCACCTTGTAGATGAACTCGCCGTCCTGCAGTGAGGAGTCCTGGGT
CACGGTCACCACGCCGCCGTCCTCGTAGTTCATCACGCGCTCCCACTTGAAGCCCTCGGGGAAGGACAGC
TTGAAGTAGTCGGGGATGTCGGCGGGGTGCTTCACGTAGGCCTTGGAGCCGTAGGTGAAGAGAGGGGACA
GGATGTCCCAGGCG
